Addgene plasmid #215335: pGL003
Purpose: (Empty Backbone) amyE integration vector for IPTG-inducible expression in Bacillus subtilis (Pspank promoter)
Depositing lab: Gene-Wei Li. Depositing organization: Massachusetts Institute of Technology.
Backbone
  Vector backbone: pDR110
  Backbone size (bp): 7853
  Modifications to backbone: Removed 156 bp following the amyE back homology arm
  Vector type: Bacterial Expression
  Promoter: pSpank
Growth in bacteria
  Bacterial resistance: Ampicillin, 100 μg/mL
  Growth temperature: 37°C
  Growth strain: DH5alpha
  Copy number: High Copy
Gene/Insert
  Cloning method: Gibson Cloning
Terms and licenses: Academic/Nonprofit Terms; Industry Terms: Not Available to Industry
Depositor comments: A copy of pDR110 was obtained from the Grossman lab at MIT for subsequent modification to generate pGL003.
How to cite: pGL003 was a gift from Gene-Wei Li (Addgene plasmid # 215335 ; http://n2t.net/addgene:215335 ; RRID:Addgene_215335)
