[The description below was written by a language model from this plasmid's Addgene catalogue record and pLannotate feature annotations shown in this document.]
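Description:
pGL003 is an empty-backbone integration vector for Bacillus subtilis, derived from pDR110 by removing 156 bp downstream of the amyE "back" homology arm. It is a shuttle-style plasmid that replicates only in E. coli, where it is maintained at high copy from a ColE1/pUC-type origin under ampicillin selection (AmpR with its bla promoter). The catalogue gives the pDR110 backbone as 7,853 bp, and the sequenced record is 7,698 nt, which is consistent with the stated deletion.

The functional cassette lies between two fragments of the B. subtilis amyE (alpha-amylase) gene, which act as homology arms for double-crossover recombination into the chromosomal amyE locus. Between the arms the annotation shows a lacI repressor gene, a lac operator marking the region of the IPTG-inducible Pspank promoter named in the catalogue (the promoter itself is not separately annotated), a group of transcription terminators (lambda t0, rrnB T1 and T2), and a spectinomycin adenylyltransferase gene (spc/aad9) that would allow selection of integrants in Bacillus. LacI keeps the promoter repressed until IPTG is added, so a gene cloned downstream, by Gibson assembly according to the record, is expressed from a single chromosomal copy in an inducible manner.

The short annotated fragments between the amyE arm and the origin (TcR, NeoR/KanR, phage T5 proteins, yeast RAF1, str) are small partial matches. They most likely reflect backbone remnants or spurious hits rather than functional genes. No insert is present. The plasmid is intended as a recipient for genes to be studied under controlled expression in B. subtilis.
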