Features (pLannotate 1.2.2; 17 found; start..end, strand, type, name):
    675..1673    +  CDS            amyE (fragment): AMY_BACSU - Also known as amyA. Experimental evidence at protein level: Swiss-Prot protein existence level 1. From Bacillus subtilis (strain 168).
   1837..2127    +  CDS            TcR (fragment): tetracycline efflux protein; tet; confers resistance to tetracycline
   2128..2310    -  CDS            D20 (fragment): CAPSD_BPT5 - Experimental evidence at protein level: Swiss-Prot protein existence level 1. Major capsid protein that self-associates to form 120 hexamers and 11 pentamers, building the T=13 icosahedral capsid which about 860 Angstroms in diameter. Responsible for its self-assembly into a procapsid. The phage does not need to encode a separate scaffolfing protein because its capsid protein contains the delta domain that carries that function. The capsid gains its final stability through the reorganization of the subunits that takes place upon expansion. DNA encapsidation through the portal trig
   2321..2357    -  CDS            NeoR/KanR (fragment): aminoglycoside phosphotransferase confers resistance to neomycin, kanamycin, and G418 (Geneticin®)
   2489..2590    -  CDS            RAF1 (fragment): RAF_YEAST - Experimental evidence at transcript level: Swiss-Prot protein existence level 2. Antagonizes transcriptional repression of recombinase FLP by REP1-REP2. May play a role in plasmid partitioning. From Saccharomyces cerevisiae (strain ATCC 204508 / S288c) (Baker's yeast).
   2586..2645    -  CDS            ENDON_BPT5 (fragment): Experimental evidence at transcript level: Swiss-Prot protein existence level 2. Endonuclease responsible for the single-chain interruptions (nicks) located at specific positions in the minus strand of the viral genome. From Escherichia phage T5 (Enterobacteria phage T5).
   2712..2801    -  CDS            str (fragment): STR_KLEPN - Protein inferred from homology: Swiss-Prot protein existence level 3. The aminoglycoside phosphotransferases achieve inactivation of their antibiotic substrates by phosphorylation. From Klebsiella pneumoniae.
   2825..3413    -  rep_origin     ori: high-copy-number ColE1/pMB1/pBR322/pUC origin of replication
   3584..4444    -  CDS            AmpR: β-lactamase; bla; confers resistance to ampicillin, carbenicillin, and related antibiotics
   4445..4549    -  promoter       AmpR promoter: bla
   4769..5308    +  CDS            amyE (fragment): AMY_BACSU - Also known as amyA. Experimental evidence at protein level: Swiss-Prot protein existence level 1. From Bacillus subtilis (strain 168).
   5449..6530    -  CDS            lacI (fragment): lac repressor; lacI; The lac repressor binds to the lac operator to inhibit transcription in E. coli. This inhibition can be relieved by adding lactose or isopropyl-β-D-thiogalactopyranoside (IPTG).
   6803..6819    -  protein_bind   lac operator: The lac repressor binds to the lac operator to inhibit transcription in E. coli. This inhibition can be relieved by adding lactose or isopropyl-β-D-thiogalactopyranoside (IPTG). lac repressor encoded by lacI
   6923..6957    -  terminator     lambda t0 terminator: minimal transcription terminator from phage lambda (Scholtissek and Grosse, 1987)
   7037..7064    -  terminator     rrnB T2 terminator: transcription terminator T2 from the E. coli rrnB gene
   7083..7169    -  terminator     rrnB T1 terminator: Escherichia coli rrnB; transcription terminator T1 from the E. coli rrnB gene
   7484..547     +  CDS            spc (across the origin): S9AD_ENTFL - Also known as aad9 From Enterococcus faecalis (Streptococcus faecalis).
>Addgene plasmid #215335 | pGL003 | addgene full sequence | sequence record 426095 | Addgene NGS Result
AAAAAAAATAGGAGATAAAAGCAACTTACGATATATTGAATTAACAATTATTATTCAGCAAGAAATGGTA
CCGTGGAATCATCCTCCCAAACAAGAATTTATTTATGGAGAATGGTTACAAGAGCTTTATGAACAAGGAT
ACATTCCTCAGAAGGAATTAAATTCAGATTTAACCATAATGCTTTACCAAGCAAAACGAAAAAATAAAAG
AATATACGGAAATTATGACTTAGAGGAATTACTACCTGATATTCCATTTTCTGATGTGAGAAGAGCCATT
ATGGATTCGTCAGAGGAATTAATAGATAATTATCAGGATGATGAAACCAACTCTATATTAACTTTATGCC
GTATGATTTTAACTATGGACACGGGTAAAATCATACCAAAAGATATTGCGGGAAATGCAGTGGCTGAATC
TTCTCCATTAGAACATAGGGAGAGAATTTTGTTAGCAGTTCGTAGTTATCTTGGAGAGAATATTGAATGG
ACTAATGAAAATGTAAATTTAACTATAAACTATTTAAATAACAGATTAAAAAAATTATAAAAAAATTGAA
AAAATGGTGGAAACACTTTTTTCAATTTTTTTGTTTTATTATTTAATATTTGGGAAATATTCATTCTAAT
TGGTAATCAGATTTTAGAAAACAATAAACCCTTGCATAGGGGGAATCCGTTTAGGCTGGGCGGTGATAGC
TTCTCGTTCAGGCAGTACGCCTCTTTTCTTTTCCAGACCTGAGGGAGGCGGAAATGGTGTGAGGTTCCCG
GGGAAAAGCCAAATAGGCGATCGCGGGAGTGCTTTATTTGAAGATCAGGCTATCACTGCGGTCAATAGAT
TTCACAATGTGATGGCTGGACAGCCTGAGGAACTCTCGAACCCGAATGGAAACAACCAGATATTTATGAA
TCAGCGCGGCTCACATGGCGTTGTGCTGGCAAATGCAGGTTCATCCTCTGTCTCTATCAATACGGCAACA
AAATTGCCTGATGGCAGGTATGACAATAAAGCTGGAGCGGGTTCATTTCAAGTGAACGATGGTAAACTGA
CAGGCACGATCAATGCCAGGTCTGTAGCTGTGCTTTATCCTGATGATATTGCAAAAGCGCCTCATGTTTT
CCTTGAGAATTACAAAACAGGTGTAACACATTCTTTCAATGATCAACTGACGATTACCTTGCGTGCAGAT
GCGAATACAACAAAAGCCGTTTATCAAATCAATAATGGACCAGAGACGGCGTTTAAGGATGGAGATCAAT
TCACAATCGGAAAAGGAGATCCATTTGGCAAAACATACACCATCATGTTAAAAGGAACGAACAGTGATGG
TGTAACGAGGACCGAGAAATACAGTTTTGTTAAAAGAGATCCAGCGTCGGCCAAAACCATCGGCTATCAA
AATCCGAATCATTGGAGCCAGGTAAATGCTTATATCTATAAACATGATGGGAGCCGAGTAATTGAATTGA
CCGGATCTTGGCCTGGAAAACCAATGACTAAAAATGCAGACGGAATTTACACGCTGACGCTGCCTGCGGA
CACGGATACAACCAACGCAAAAGTGATTTTTAATAATGGCAGCGCCCAAGTGCCCGGTCAGAATCAGCCT
GGCTTTGATTACGTGCTAAATGGTTTATATAATGACTCGGGCTTAAGCGGTTCTCTTCCCCATTGAGGGC
AAGGCTAGACGGGACTTACCGAAAGAAACCATCAATGATGGTTTCTTTTTTGTTCATAAATCAGACAAAA
CTTTTCTCTTGCAAAAGTTTGTGAAGTGTTGCACAATATAAATGTGAAATACTTCACAAACAAAAAGACA
TCAAAGAGAAACATACCGCGAGGCTGGATGGCCTTCCCCATTATGATTCTTCTCGCTTCCGGCGGCATCG
GGATGCCCGCGTTGCAGGCCATGCTGTCCAGGCAGGTAGATGACGACCATCAGGGACAGCTTCAAGGATC
GCTCGCGGCTCTTACCAGCCTAACTTCGATCATTGGACCGCTGATCGTCACGGCGATTTATGCCGCCTCG
GCGAGCACATGGAACGGGTTGGCATGGATTGTAGGCGCCGCCCTATACCTTGTCTGCCTCCCCGCGTTGC
GTCGCGGTGCATGGAGCCGGGCCACCTACTGAAGTGGATTTCTTTAAGAGCTCCTTTAACTTCCTCACCA
GTAGTTGTATCGGTACCATAAGTAGAAGCAGCAACCCAAGTAGCTTTACCAGCATCCGGTTCAACCAGCA
TAGTAAGAATCTTACTGGACATCGGCAGTTCTTCGAACAGTGCGCCAACTACCAGCTCTTTCTGCAGTTC
ATTCAGGGCACCGGAGAACCTGCGTGCAATCCATCTTGTTCAATCATGCGAAACGATCCTCATCCTGTCT
CTTGATCCATGGATTACGCGTTAACCCGGGCCCGCGGATGCATATGATCAGATCTTAAGGCCTAGGTCTA
GAGTCTTTGTTTTGACGCCATTAGCGTACGTAACAATCCTCGTTAAAGGACAAGGACCTGAGCGGAAGTG
TATCGTACAGTAGACGGAGTATACTAGTATAGTCTATAGTCCGTGGAATTATTATATTTATCTCCGACGA
TATTCTCATCAGTGAAATCCAGCTGGAGTTCTTTAGCAAATTTTTTTATTAGCTGAACTTAGTATTAGTG
GCCATACTCCTCCAATCCAAAGCTATTTAGAAAGATTACTATATCCTCAAACAGGCGGTAACCGGCCTCT
TCATCGGGAATGCGCGCGACCTTCAGCATCGCCGGCATGTCCCCCTGGCGGACGGGAAGTATCCAGCTCG
AGGTCGGGCCGCGTTGCTGGCGTTTTTCCATAGGCTCCGCCCCCCTGACGAGCATCACAAAAATCGACGC
TCAAGTCAGAGGTGGCGAAACCCGACAGGACTATAAAGATACCAGGCGTTTCCCCCTGGAAGCTCCCTCG
TGCGCTCTCCTGTTCCGACCCTGCCGCTTACCGGATACCTGTCCGCCTTTCTCCCTTCGGGAAGCGTGGC
GCTTTCTCATAGCTCACGCTGTAGGTATCTCAGTTCGGTGTAGGTCGTTCGCTCCAAGCTGGGCTGTGTG
CACGAACCCCCCGTTCAGCCCGACCGCTGCGCCTTATCCGGTAACTATCGTCTTGAGTCCAACCCGGTAA
GACACGACTTATCGCCACTGGCAGCAGCCACTGGTAACAGGATTAGCAGAGCGAGGTATGTAGGCGGTGC
TACAGAGTTCTTGAAGTGGTGGCCTAACTACGGCTACACTAGAAGGACAGTATTTGGTATCTGCGCTCTG
CTGAAGCCAGTTACCTTCGGAAAAAGAGTTGGTAGCTCTTGATCCGGCAAACAAACCACCGCTGGTAGCG
GTGGTTTTTTTGTTTGCAAGCAGCAGATTACGCGCAGAAAAAAAGGATCTCAAGAAGATCCTTTGATCTT
TTCTACGGGGTCTGACGCTCAGTGGAACGAAAACTCACGTTAAGGGATTTTGGTCATGAGATTATCAAAA
AGGATCTTCACCTAGATCCTTTTAAATTAAAAATGAAGTTTTAAATCAATCTAAAGTATATATGAGTAAA
CTTGGTCTGACAGTTACCAATGCTTAATCAGTGAGGCACCTATCTCAGCGATCTGTCTATTTCGTTCATC
CATAGTTGCCTGACTCCCCGTCGTGTAGATAACTACGATACGGGAGGGCTTACCATCTGGCCCCAGTGCT
GCAATGATACCGCGAGACCCACGCTCACCGGCTCCAGATTTATCAGCAATAAACCAGCCAGCCGGAAGGG
CCGAGCGCAGAAGTGGTCCTGCAACTTTATCCGCCTCCATCCAGTCTATTAATTGTTGCCGGGAAGCTAG
AGTAAGTAGTTCGCCAGTTAATAGTTTGCGCAACGTTGTTGCCATTGCTGCAGGCATCGTGGTGTCACGC
TCGTCGTTTGGTATGGCTTCATTCAGCTCCGGTTCCCAACGATCAAGGCGAGTTACATGATCCCCCATGT
TGTGCAAAAAAGCGGTTAGCTCCTTCGGTCCTCCGATCGTTGTCAGAAGTAAGTTGGCCGCAGTGTTATC
ACTCATGGTTATGGCAGCACTGCATAATTCTCTTACTGTCATGCCATCCGTAAGATGCTTTTCTGTGACT
GGTGAGTACTCAACCAAGTCATTCTGAGAATAGTGTATGCGGCGACCGAGTTGCTCTTGCCCGGCGTCAA
CACGGGATAATACCGCGCCACATAGCAGAACTTTAAAAGTGCTCATCATTGGAAAACGTTCTTCGGGGCG
AAAACTCTCAAGGATCTTACCGCTGTTGAGATCCAGTTCGATGTAACCCACTCGTGCACCCAACTGATCT
TCAGCATCTTTTACTTTCACCAGCGTTTCTGGGTGAGCAAAAACAGGAAGGCAAAATGCCGCAAAAAAGG
GAATAAGGGCGACACGGAAATGTTGAATACTCATACTCTTCCTTTTTCAATATTATTGAAGCATTTATCA
GGGTTATTGTCTCATGAGCGGATACATATTTGAATGTATTTAGAAAAATAAACAAATAGGGGTTCCGCGC
ACATTTCCCCGAAAAGTGCCACCTGACGTCTAAGAAACCATTATTATCATGACATTAACCTATAAAAATA
GGCGTATCACGAGGCCCTTTCGTCTTCAAGAATTAACAAAATTCTCCAGTCTTCACATCGGTTTGAAAGG
AGGAAGCGGAAGAATGAAGTAAGAGGGATTTTTGACTCCGAAGTAAGTCTTCAAAAAATCAAATAAGGAG
TGTCAAGAATGTTTGCAAAACGATTCAAAACCTCTTTACTGCCGTTATTCGCTGGATTTTTATTGCTGTT
TCATTTGGTTCTGGCAGGACCGGCGGCTGCGAGTGCTGAAACGGCGAACAAATCGAATGAGCTTACAGCA
CCGTCGATCAAAAGCGGAACCATTCTTCATGCATGGAATTGGTCGTTCAATACGTTAAAACACAATATGA
AGGATATTCATGATGCAGGATATACAGCCATTCAGACATCTCCGATTAACCAAGTAAAGGAAGGGAATCA
AGGAGATAAAAGCATGTCGAACTGGTACTGGCTGTATCAGCCGACATCGTATCAAATTGGCAACCGTTAC
TTAGGTACTGAACAAGAATTTAAAGAAATGTGTGCAGCCGCTGAAGAATATGGCATAAAGGTCATTGTTG
ACGCGGTCATCAATCATACCACCAGTGATTATGCCGCGATTTCCAATGAGGTTAAGAGTATTCCAAACTG
GACACATGGAAACACACAAATTAAAAACTGGTCTGATCGATGGGATGTCACGCAGAATTAAATAGTACAT
AATGGATTTCCTTACGCGAAATACGGGCAGACATGGCCTGCCCGGTTATTATTATTTTTGACACCAGACC
AACTGGTAATGGTAGCGACCGGCGCTCAGGATCCTAACTCACATTAATTGCGTTGCGCTCACTGCCCGCT
TTCCAGTCGGGAAACCTGTCGTGCCAGCTGCATTAATGAATCGGCCAACGCGCGGGGAGAGGCGGTTTGC
GTATTGGGCGCCAGGGTGGTTTTTCTTTTCACCAGTGAGACGGGCAACAGCTGATTGCCCTTCACCGCCT
GGCCCTGAGAGAGTTGCAGCAAGCGGTCCACGCTGGTTTGCCCCAGCAGGCGAAAATCCTGTTTGATGGT
GGTTAACGGCGGGATATAACATGAGCTGTCTTCGGTATCGTCGTATCCCACTACCGAGATATCCGCACCA
ACGCGCAGCCCGGACTCGGTAATGGCGCGCATTGCGCCCAGCGCCATCTGATCGTTGGCAACCAGCATCG
CAGTGGGAACGATGCCCTCATTCAGCATTTGCATGGTTTGTTGAAAACCGGACATGGCACTCCAGTCGCC
TTCCCGTTCCGCTATCGGCTGAATTTGATTGCGAGTGAGATATTTATGCCAGCCAGCCAGACGCAGACGC
GCCGAGACAGAACTTAATGGGCCCGCTAACAGCGCGATTTGCTGGTGACCCAATGCGACCAGATGCTCCA
CGCCCAGTCGCGTACCGTCTTCATGGGAGAAAATAATACTGTTGATGGGTGTCTGGTCAGAGACATCAAG
AAATAACGCCGGAACATTAGTGCAGGCAGCTTCCACAGCAATGGCATCCTGGTCATCCAGCGGATAGTTA
ATGATCAGCCCACTGACGCGTTGCGCGAGAAGATTGTGCACCGCCGTTTTACAGGCTTCGACGCCGCTTC
GTTCTACCATCGACACCACCACGCTGGCACCCAGTTGATCGGCGCGAGATTTAATCGCCGCGACAATTTG
CGACGGCGCGTGCAGGGCCAGACTGGAGGTGGCAACGCCAATCAGCAACGACTGTTTGCCCGCCAGTTGT
TGTGCCACGCGGTTGGGAATGTAATTCAGCTCCGCCATCGCCGCTTCCACTTTTTCCCGCGTTTTCGCAG
AAACGTGGCTGGCCTGGTTCACCACGCGGGAAACGGTCTGATAAGAGACACCGGCATACTCTGCGACATC
GTATAACGTTACTGGTTTCATCAAAATCGTCTCCCTCCGTTTGAATATTTGATTGATCGTAACCAGATGA
AGCACTCTTTCCACTATCCCTACAGTGTTATGGCTTGAACAATCACGAAACAATAATTGGTACGTACGAT
CTTTCAGCCGACTCAAACATCAAATCTTACAAATGTAGTCTTTGAAAGTATTACATATGTAAGATTTAAA
TGCAACCGTTTTTTCGGAAGGAAATGATGACCTCGTTTCCACCGAATTAGCTTGCATGCGGCTAGCTGTC
GACTAAGCTTAATTGTTATCCGCTCACAATTCCACACATTATGCCACACCTTGTAGATAAAGTCAACAAC
TTTTGCAAAATGAATTGTGAGTGCTCACATTTACCCTCGAGCAACGTTCTTGCCATTGCTGCATAAAAAA
CGCCCGGCGGCAACCGAGCGTTCTGAATTAATTAATCATCGGGAAGATCTTCATCACCGAAACGCGGCAG
GCAGCTCTAGAGTTAACAAGAGTTTGTAGAAACGCAAAAAGGCCATCCGTCAGGATGGCCTTCTGCTTAG
CTAGAGCGGCGGATTTGTCCTACTCAGGAGAGCGTTCACCGACAAACAACAGATAAAACGAAAGGCCCAG
TCTTTCGACTGAGCCTTTCGTTTTATTTGATGCCTCAAGCTAGAGAGTCGAATTCCTGCAGCTGGCGAAT
GGCGATTTTCGTTCGTGAATACATGTTATAATAACTATAACTAATAACGTAACGTGACTGGCAAGAGATA
TTTTTAAAACAATGAATAGGTTTACACTTACTTTAGTTTTATGGAAATGAAAGATCATATCATATATAAT
CTAGAATAAAATTAACTAAAATAATTATTATCTAGATAAAAAATTTAGAAGCCAATGAAATCTATAAATA
AACTAAATTAAGTTTATTTAATTAACAACTATGGATATAAAATAGGTACTAATCAAAATAGTGAGGAGGA
TATATTTGAATACATACGAACAAATTAATAAAGTGAAAAAAATACTTCGGAAACATTTAAAAAATAACCT
TATTGGTACTTACATGTTTGGATCAGGAGTTGAGAGTGGACTAAAACCAAATAGTGATCTTGACTTTTTA
GTCGTCGTATCTGAACCATTGACAGATCAAAGTAAAGAAATACTTATACAAAAAATTAGACCTATTTC
